Addgene plasmid #65884: psicheck_ETF1_3UTR
Purpose: Luciferase assay vector, assessing regulation of ETF1 3' UTR
Depositing lab: Thomas Tuschl. Depositing organization: Rockefeller University.
Backbone
  Vector backbone: psiCHECK-2
  Backbone manufacturer: Promega, modified by the Tuschl lab
  Backbone size w/o insert (bp): 6249
  Modifications to backbone: DEST-LR: includes LR clonase sites to introduce insert
  Vector type: Mammalian Expression
Growth in bacteria
  Bacterial resistance: Ampicillin, 100 μg/mL
  Growth temperature: 37°C
  Growth strain: DH5alpha
  Copy number: Unknown
Gene/Insert
  Gene/Insert name: ETF1
  Species: H. sapiens (human)
  Entrez Gene: ETF1 (a.k.a. D5S1995, ERF, ERF1, RF1, SUP45L1, TB3-1)
  Cloning method: Gateway Cloning
  Sequencing primers: 5′ T7 EEV
Terms and licenses: Academic/Nonprofit Terms; Industry Terms: Not Available to Industry
Depositor comments: LR recombinase reaction from Addgene plasmid 65865
How to cite: psicheck_ETF1_3UTR was a gift from Thomas Tuschl (Addgene plasmid # 65884 ; http://n2t.net/addgene:65884 ; RRID:Addgene_65884)
