[The description below was written by a language model from this plasmid's Addgene catalogue record.]
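Description:
psicheck_ETF1_3UTR is a mammalian expression reporter plasmid for luciferase assays that assess post-transcriptional regulation acting through the 3' untranslated region of human ETF1, the gene encoding eukaryotic translation termination factor 1 (eRF1). It is built on the psiCHECK-2 backbone, which the depositing laboratory converted into a Gateway destination vector (about 6.2 kb without insert) so that fragments could be introduced by LR clonase recombination. The ETF1 3' UTR was transferred in this way from a corresponding entry clone. The plasmid is propagated in standard E. coli under ampicillin selection. Its copy number is not recorded, and no feature table is provided, so the exact boundaries and length of the UTR fragment, the att sites left by recombination and the individual promoters cannot be confirmed from the record.

In the standard psiCHECK-2 design, a test sequence is placed downstream of the Renilla luciferase coding region, so that it becomes part of the 3' UTR of the Renilla transcript. An independently expressed firefly luciferase cassette on the same plasmid serves as an internal normalisation control. Elements in the inserted UTR that alter mRNA stability or translation, such as microRNA target sites or binding sites for RNA-binding proteins, change Renilla activity relative to firefly activity. This gives a ratiometric readout from a single transfected plasmid that is corrected for transfection efficiency. The construct is therefore suited to transient transfection of cultured mammalian cells to test whether the ETF1 3' UTR is regulated by a candidate factor. The record does not name the specific regulator under study.
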