>Addgene plasmid #65884 | psicheck_ETF1_3UTR | addgene partial sequence | sequence record 117749 | SV40pro-F2 5'-CCCCATGGCTGACTAATTTTT-3'
AAGTTGGTCGTCGAGGCACTGGGCAGGTAAGTATCAAGGTTACAAGACAGGTTTAAGGAGACCAATAGAA
ACTGGGCTTGTCGAGACAGAGAAGACTCTTGCGTTTCTGATAGGCACCTATTGGTCTTACTGACATCCAC
TTTGCCTTTCTCTCCACAGGTGTCCACTCCCAGTTCAATTACAGCTCTTAAAGGCTAGAGTACTTAATAC
GACTCACTATAGGCTAGCCACCATGGCTTCCAAGGTGTACGACCCCGAGCAACGCAAACGCATGATCACT
GGGCCTCAGTGGTGGGCTCGCTGCAAGCAAATGAACGTGCTGGACTCCTTCATCAACTACTATGATTCCG
AGAAGCACGCCGAGAACGCCGTGATTTTTCTGCATGGTAACGCTGCCTCCAGCTACCTGTGGAGGCACGT
CGTGCCTCAC
