>Addgene plasmid #65884 | psicheck_ETF1_3UTR | addgene partial sequence | sequence record 117752 | psiCHECK2-R 5'-CGAGGTCCGAAGACTCATTT-3'
TAAAGATATTTTATTGCGGCCAGCGGCCGCTCTAGGTTTAAACCAACCACTTTGTACAAGAAAGCTGGGT
GTATTCTTAAATATGGTTTAATACTCTTCTCCATTTCTGTACATCACAACACCAAGATTTTGCTGCTTAG
TATCTCTCTGCAGAGGCTATAGAGAATGCAAAGGCTACGGTTTTCACCCCCTCTTATATGTGTTTGTATG
TGTAAGTGTAATACATATCAATATATATTGATACACACATCAATATATAATGCAATATATATCACCGAAG
AGAACACATTGATTAAAGAAATACAAAAATTTGGCATCATTTCCAAACTTAAATAGTAAAAATAAAAACT
ACAAAAGGAGCTGCATACCCTAAATGTATCATGTGAAACAACAAGCATATTCAAAAATGTAAATTTACAT
CCAATTTCTCTGGTCTTGTCATATCACATCAGACCCATTTACAATGGCAAAACCCTAAGGTACTGCTGTG
AAGAGAGCATGTTTGCTCGCTCTTGGGTGTTCTGCAAACAAATAGCAGAGCCCAAAGCAAAAAAGCCTGT
TCCGGTGAAGTCTCCCACGTTGGTGAACACCAAATAATGGACTCTTCTCACAGGGGGTTGAGACATCAGG
TTACACATTGACAGACAGTATTTGGACCTCAGAGTACAGTGTGAGAACCAGAAACTTTACATTTAAGACA
TACTCCCTTCATTCAAGTGAAACAGGATTA
